>Addgene plasmid #43047 | I-CCCA | depositor partial sequence | sequence record 58312 | I-CCCA sequence 424 bps
CGTCTCCTGACCCCAGAGCAGGTCGTGGCGATCGCAAGCCACGACGGAGGAAAGCAAGCCTTGGAAACAG
TACAGAGGCTGTTGCCTGTGCTGTGCCAAGCGCACGGACTCACCCCAGAGCAGGTCGTGGCGATCGCAAG
CCACGACGGAGGAAAGCAAGCCTTGGAAACAGTACAGAGGCTGTTGCCTGTGCTGTGCCAAGCGCACGGC
CTCACCCCAGAGCAGGTCGTGGCGATCGCAAGCCACGACGGAGGAAAGCAAGCCTTGGAAACAGTACAGA
GGCTGTTGCCTGTGCTGTGCCAAGCGCACGGATTAACCCCAGAGCAGGTCGTGGCAATCGCCTCCAACAT
TGGCGGGAAACAGGCACTCGAGACTGTCCAGCGCCTGCTTCCCGTGCTGTGCCAAGCGCACGGCTTAAGA
GACG
