>Addgene plasmid #43047 | I-CCCA | addgene partial sequence | sequence record 59912 | M13-F20 5'-TGTAAAACGACGGCCAGT-3'
CTATAGGGCGAATTGGGCCCTCTAGATGCATGCTCGAGCGGCCGCCAGTGTGATGGATATCTGCAGAATT
CGCCCTTATATAGATGCCGTCCTAGCGCGTCTCCTGACCCCAGAGCAGGTCGTGGCGATCGCAAGCCACG
ACGGAGGAAAGCAAGCCTTGGAAACAGTACAGAGGCTGTTGCCTGTGCTGTGCCAAGCGCACGGACTCAC
CCCAGAGCAGGTCGTGGCGATCGCAAGCCACGACGGAGGAAAGCAAGCCTTGGAAACAGTACAGAGGCTG
TTGCCTGTGCTGTGCCAAGCGCACGGCCTCACCCCAGAGCAGGTCGTGGCGATCGCAAGCCACGACGGAG
GAAAGCAAGCCTTGGAAACAGTACAGAGGCTGTTGCCTGTGCTGTGCCAAGCGCACGGATTAACCCCAGA
GCAGGTCGTGGCAATCGCCTCCAACATTGGCGGGAAACAGGCACTCGAGACTGTCCAGCGCCTGCTTCCC
GTGCTGTGCCAAGCGCACGGCTTAAGAGACGTGGGCACAGGAAAGATACTTAAGGGCGAATTCCAGCACA
CTGGCGGCCGTTACTAGTGGATCCGAGCTCGGTACCAAGCTTGGCGTAATCATGGTCATAGCTGTTTCCT
GTGTGAAATTGTTATCCGCTCACAATTCCACACAACATACGAGCCGGAAGCATAAAGTGTAAAGCCTGGG
GTGCCTAATGAGTGAGCTAACTCACATTAATTGCGTTGCGCTCACTGCCCGCTTTCCAGTCGGGAAACCT
GTCGTGCCAGCTGCATTAATGAATCGGCCAACGCGCGGGGAGAGGCGGTTTGCGTATTGGGCGCTCTTCC
GCTTCCTCGCT
