[The description below was written by a language model from this plasmid's Addgene catalogue record.]
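Description:
I-CCCA is a bacterial cloning plasmid built on the commercial pCRII-TOPO backbone (about 4 kb without insert), into which a 424 bp synthetic fragment was introduced by TOPO cloning. It is a high-copy plasmid propagated in E. coli, and it carries resistance to both ampicillin and kanamycin, so either or both antibiotics can be used for selection. No feature table accompanies the record, so the positions of the origin, resistance genes and flanking promoter or primer sites are not documented here. The listed sequencing primers (T7 on the 5′ side and M13 reverse on the 3′ side) are consistent with the insert sitting in the standard multiple cloning region of this backbone.

The record describes the insert only by its name and as synthetic, and does not state explicitly what it encodes. The plasmid was deposited in connection with a TALEN genome-editing system developed for generating human stem cell-based disease models. In that context, the name and the insert size suggest a pre-assembled module of four TALE repeats recognising the bases C-C-C-A. The "I" prefix plausibly indicates the position of that block within the repeat array. This interpretation is an inference rather than something the catalogue fields confirm. The plasmid has no mammalian promoter or expression elements listed and is classed purely as a cloning vector. It is therefore best understood as a storage and source plasmid for a building block that would be combined with other library members to assemble full-length TALE DNA-binding domains in a separate nuclease expression vector.
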