Addgene plasmid #43047: I-CCCA
Depositing lab: Chad Cowan & Kiran Musunuru. Depositing organization: Harvard University. Publication: A TALEN Genome-Editing System for Generating Human Stem Cell-Based Disease Models. Ding Q, Lee YK, Schaefer EA, Peters DT, Veres A, Kim K, Kuperwasser N, Motola DL, Meissner TB, Hendriks WT, Trevisan M, Gupta RM, Moisan A, Banks E, Friesen M, Schinzel RT, Xia F, Tang A, Xia Y, Figueroa E, Wann A, Ahfeldt T, Daheron L, Zhang F, Rubin LL, Peng LF, Chung RT, Musunuru K, Cowan CA. Cell Stem Cell. 2012 Dec 12. pii: S1934-5909(12)00645-5. doi: 10.1016/j.stem.2012.11.011. PubMed 23246482.
Backbone
  Vector backbone: pCRII-TOPO
  Backbone manufacturer: Invitrogen
  Backbone size w/o insert (bp): 3973
  Vector type: Bacterial Cloning
Growth in bacteria
  Bacterial resistance: Ampicillin and Kanamycin, 100 & 50 μg/mL
  Growth temperature: 37°C
  Growth strain: Top10
  Copy number: High Copy
Gene/Insert
  Gene/Insert name: I-CCCA
  Species: Synthetic
  Insert size (bp): 424
  Cloning method: TOPO Cloning
  Sequencing primers: 5′ T7; 3′ M13-rev
Terms and licenses: Academic/Nonprofit Terms; Industry Terms: Not Available to Industry
How to cite: I-CCCA was a gift from Chad Cowan & Kiran Musunuru (Addgene plasmid # 43047 ; http://n2t.net/addgene:43047 ; RRID:Addgene_43047)
